>Addgene plasmid #161203 | pDONR221-SLC23A3_STOP | depositor full sequence | sequence record 312340 | Full Sequence
CTTTCCTGCGTTATCCCCTGATTCTGTGGATAACCGTATTACCGCCTTTGAGTGAGCTGATACCGCTCGC
CGCAGCCGAACGACCGAGCGCAGCGAGTCAGTGAGCGAGGAAGCGGAAGAGCGCCCAATACGCAAACCGC
CTCTCCCCGCGCGTTGGCCGATTCATTAATGCAGCTGGCACGACAGGTTTCCCGACTGGAAAGCGGGCAG
TGAGCGCAACGCAATTAATACGCGTACCGCTAGCCAGGAAGAGTTTGTAGAAACGCAAAAAGGCCATCCG
TCAGGATGGCCTTCTGCTTAGTTTGATGCCTGGCAGTTTATGGCGGGCGTCCTGCCCGCCACCCTCCGGG
CCGTTGCTTCACAACGTTCAAATCCGCTCCCGGCGGATTTGTCCTACTCAGGAGAGCGTTCACCGACAAA
CAACAGATAAAACGAAAGGCCCAGTCTTCCGACTGAGCCTTTCGTTTTATTTGATGCCTGGCAGTTCCCT
ACTCTCGCGTTAACGCTAGCATGGATGTTTTCCCAGTCACGACGTTGTAAAACGACGGCCAGTCTTAAGC
TCGGGCCCCAAATAATGATTTTATTTTGACTGATAGTGACCTGTTCGTTGCAACACATTGATGAGCAATG
CTTTTTTATAATGCCAACTTTGTACAAAAAAGCAGGCTCCACCATGTCCCGGTCTCCCCTGAACCCTTCC
CAGCTGAGATCTGTGGGCAGCCAGGACGCACTGGCACCACTGCCACCTCCAGCACCACAGAATCCCTCCA
CCCACTCTTGGGATCCACTGTGCGGAAGCCTGCCATGGGGACTGTCCTGTCTGCTGGCCCTGCAGCACGT
GCTGGTCATGGCCAGCCTGCTGTGCGTGTCCCACCTGCTGCTGCTGTGCAGCCTGTCCCCAGGAGGACTG
TCTTACAGCCCTTCCCAGCTGCTGGCCAGCTCCTTCTTTAGCTGCGGCATGTCCACCATCCTGCAGACAT
GGATGGGATCCAGGCTGCCACTGGTGCAGGCACCTTCTCTGGAGTTCCTGATCCCTGCCCTGGTGCTGAC
CTCCCAGAAGCTGCCTCGGGCCATCCAGACACCAGGCAACTCTAGCCTGATGCTGCACCTGTGCAGAGGA
CCAAGCTGTCACGGACTGGGACACTGGAATACATCTCTGCAGGAGGTGAGCGGAGCAGTGGTGGTGTCTG
GACTGCTGCAGGGAATGATGGGACTGCTGGGAAGCCCTGGACACGTGTTTCCACACTGCGGACCTCTGGT
GCTGGCACCAAGCCTGGTGGTGGCAGGACTGTCCGCCCACAGGGAGGTGGCACAGTTCTGCTTTACCCAC
TGGGGACTGGCCCTGCTGGTCATCCTGCTGATGGTGGTGTGCTCCCAGCACCTGGGCTCTTGCCAGTTCC
ACGTGTGCCCCTGGCGGAGAGCCTCTACATCCTCTACCCACACACCACTGCCCGTGTTTAGGCTGCTGAG
CGTGCTGATCCCAGTGGCCTGCGTGTGGATCGTGTCTGCCTTCGTGGGCTTTAGCGTGATCCCACAGGAG
CTGAGCGCCCCAACCAAGGCACCATGGATCTGGCTGCCTCACCCAGGCGAGTGGAACTGGCCTCTGCTGA
CCCCACGCGCCCTGGCAGCAGGAATCTCCATGGCACTGGCAGCATCTACAAGCTCCCTGGGATGCTATGC
ACTGTGCGGCAGGCTGCTGCACCTGCCACCTCCACCCCCTCACGCATGCTCTAGGGGACTGAGCCTGGAG
GGACTGGGATCTGTGCTGGCAGGCCTGCTGGGCAGCCCTATGGGCACCGCCTCTAGCTTCCCAAACGTGG
GCAAGGTCGGACTGATCCAGGCAGGATCCCAGCAGGTGGCACACCTGGTGGGCCTGCTGTGCGTGGGACT
GGGACTGAGCCCAAGGCTGGCCCAGCTGCTGACCACAATCCCACTGCCTGTGGTGGGAGGCGTGCTGGGA
GTGACACAGGCAGTGGTGCTGTCCGCCGGCTTCTCCTCTTTTTACCTGGCCGACATCGATAGCGGCAGAA
ATATCTTTATCGTGGGCTTCTCCATCTTTATGGCCCTGCTGCTGCCAAGGTGGTTCAGGGAGGCACCCGT
GCTGTTTTCCACCGGCTGGTCTCCACTGGACGTGCTGCTGCACTCCCTGCTGACACAGCCCATCTTCCTG
GCCGGCCTGTCTGGCTTTCTGCTGGAGAACACCATCCCTGGAACACAGCTGGAGAGGGGACTGGGACAGG
GACTGCCAAGCCCCTTCACCGCACAGGAGGCAAGGATGCCTCAGAAGCCACGCGAGAAGGCCGCCCAGGT
GTATCGCCTGCCTTTTCCAATCCAGAATCTGTGCCCCTGTATCCCCCAGCCTCTGCACTGCCTGTGCCCA
CTGCCAGAGGACCCTGGCGATGAGGAGGGAGGAAGCTCCGAGCCAGAGGAGATGGCAGATCTGCTGCCTG
GAAGCGGAGAGCCTTGCCCAGAGTCTAGCAGGGAGGGCTTCAGATCCCAGAAGTAAGACCCAGCTTTCTT
GTACAAAGTTGGCATTATAAGAAAGCATTGCTTATCAATTTGTTGCAACGAACAGGTCACTATCAGTCAA
AATAAAATCATTATTTGCCATCCAGCTGATATCCCCTATAGTGAGTCGTATTACATGGTCATAGCTGTTT
CCTGGCAGCTCTGGCCCGTGTCTCAAAATCTCTGATGTTACATTGCACAAGATAAAATAATATCATCATG
AACAATAAAACTGTCTGCTTACATAAACAGTAATACAAGGGGTGTTATGAGCCATATTCAACGGGAAACG
TCGAGGCCGCGATTAAATTCCAACATGGATGCTGATTTATATGGGTATAAATGGGCTCGCGATAATGTCG
GGCAATCAGGTGCGACAATCTATCGCTTGTATGGGAAGCCCGATGCGCCAGAGTTGTTTCTGAAACATGG
CAAAGGTAGCGTTGCCAATGATGTTACAGATGAGATGGTCAGACTAAACTGGCTGACGGAATTTATGCCT
CTTCCGACCATCAAGCATTTTATCCGTACTCCTGATGATGCATGGTTACTCACCACTGCGATCCCCGGAA
AAACAGCATTCCAGGTATTAGAAGAATATCCTGATTCAGGTGAAAATATTGTTGATGCGCTGGCAGTGTT
CCTGCGCCGGTTGCATTCGATTCCTGTTTGTAATTGTCCTTTTAACAGCGATCGCGTATTTCGTCTCGCT
CAGGCGCAATCACGAATGAATAACGGTTTGGTTGATGCGAGTGATTTTGATGACGAGCGTAATGGCTGGC
CTGTTGAACAAGTCTGGAAAGAAATGCATAAACTTTTGCCATTCTCACCGGATTCAGTCGTCACTCATGG
TGATTTCTCACTTGATAACCTTATTTTTGACGAGGGGAAATTAATAGGTTGTATTGATGTTGGACGAGTC
GGAATCGCAGACCGATACCAGGATCTTGCCATCCTATGGAACTGCCTCGGTGAGTTTTCTCCTTCATTAC
AGAAACGGCTTTTTCAAAAATATGGTATTGATAATCCTGATATGAATAAATTGCAGTTTCATTTGATGCT
CGATGAGTTTTTCTAATCAGAATTGGTTAATTGGTTGTAACACTGGCAGAGCATTACGCTGACTTGACGG
GACGGCGCAAGCTCATGACCAAAATCCCTTAACGTGAGTTACGCGTCGTTCCACTGAGCGTCAGACCCCG
TAGAAAAGATCAAAGGATCTTCTTGAGATCCTTTTTTTCTGCGCGTAATCTGCTGCTTGCAAACAAAAAA
ACCACCGCTACCAGCGGTGGTTTGTTTGCCGGATCAAGAGCTACCAACTCTTTTTCCGAAGGTAACTGGC
TTCAGCAGAGCGCAGATACCAAATACTGTTCTTCTAGTGTAGCCGTAGTTAGGCCACCACTTCAAGAACT
CTGTAGCACCGCCTACATACCTCGCTCTGCTAATCCTGTTACCAGTGGCTGCTGCCAGTGGCGATAAGTC
GTGTCTTACCGGGTTGGACTCAAGACGATAGTTACCGGATAAGGCGCAGCGGTCGGGCTGAACGGGGGGT
TCGTGCACACAGCCCAGCTTGGAGCGAACGACCTACACCGAACTGAGATACCTACAGCGTGAGCTATGAG
AAAGCGCCACGCTTCCCGAAGGGAGAAAGGCGGACAGGTATCCGGTAAGCGGCAGGGTCGGAACAGGAGA
GCGCACGAGGGAGCTTCCAGGGGGAAACGCCTGGTATCTTTATAGTCCTGTCGGGTTTCGCCACCTCTGA
CTTGAGCGTCGATTTTTGTGATGCTCGTCAGGGGGGCGGAGCCTATGGAAAAACGCCAGCAACGCGGCCT
TTTTACGGTTCCTGGCCTTTTGCTGGCCTTTTGCTCACATGTT
Features (pLannotate 1.2.2; 10 found; start..end, strand, type, name):
    121..213     +  CDS            lacI (fragment): lac repressor; lacI; The lac repressor binds to the lac operator to inhibit transcription in E. coli. This inhibition can be relieved by adding lactose or isopropyl-β-D-thiogalactopyranoside (IPTG).
    268..295     -  terminator     rrnB T2 terminator: transcription terminator T2 from the E. coli rrnB gene
    427..470     +  terminator     rrnB T1 terminator: Escherichia coli rrnB; transcription terminator T1 from the E. coli rrnB gene
    517..553     -  CDS            lacZα (fragment): LacZα fragment of β-galactosidase; lacZ fragment
    569..668     +  protein_bind   attL1: mutant version of attL; recombination site for the Gateway® LR reaction LR Clonase™
    674..2503    +  CDS            SLC23A3: S23A3_HUMAN - Also known as E2BP3, SVCT3. Experimental evidence at transcript level: Swiss-Prot protein existence level 2. From Homo sapiens (Human).
   2508..2607    -  protein_bind   attL2: mutant version of attL; recombination site for the Gateway® LR reaction LR Clonase™
   2625..2643    -  promoter       T7 promoter: promoter for bacteriophage T7 RNA polymerase
   2777..3586    +  CDS            KanR: aminoglycoside phosphotransferase; aph(3')-Ia; confers resistance to kanamycin in bacteria or G418 (Geneticin®) in eukaryotes
   3733..4321    +  rep_origin     ori: high-copy-number ColE1/pMB1/pBR322/pUC origin of replication
