[The description below was written by a language model from this plasmid's Addgene catalogue record and pLannotate feature annotations shown in this document.]
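Description:
pDONR221-SLC23A3_STOP is a Gateway entry clone built on the pDONR221 backbone, carrying a codon-optimized open reading frame for human SLC23A3 (also known as SVCT3, E2BP3 or Yspl1), a member of the solute carrier family. The full plasmid is about 4.4 kb, with an insert of roughly 1.8 kb. It is maintained in E. coli through a high-copy ColE1/pUC-type origin of replication and selected with kanamycin via the KanR aminoglycoside phosphotransferase gene. Although the catalogue lists the vector type as mammalian expression, the annotated features show no mammalian promoter or polyadenylation signal. The plasmid is therefore best understood as a shuttle for the ORF rather than an expression construct in its own right.

The SLC23A3 coding sequence sits between attL1 and attL2, the recombination sites recognized in the Gateway LR reaction, so the ORF can be transferred directionally into any attR-containing destination vector that supplies the desired promoter, tags and host-specific elements. This version retains a STOP codon at the end of the ORF, which suits native, untagged or N-terminally tagged expression but precludes C-terminal fusions. The depositor notes that a companion clone without the STOP codon exists for that purpose. Upstream rrnB T1 and T2 terminators insulate the cassette from read-through transcription in bacteria. A T7 promoter lies downstream of attL2 in the reverse orientation, and short lacI and lacZα fragments are backbone remnants. M13 forward and reverse primer sites flank the cassette for sequence verification. The clone belongs to a consortium collection of SLC transporter reagents intended to support functional and drug-discovery studies of this protein family.
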