Addgene plasmid #161203: pDONR221-SLC23A3_STOP
Purpose: Gateway entry clone with codon-optimized ORF sequence for subcloning into custom expression vectors. Contains a STOP codon at the end of the codon-optimized ORF sequence.
Depositing lab: RESOLUTE Consortium & Giulio Superti-Furga. Depositing organization: CeMM Research Center for Molecular Medicine. Publication: The RESOLUTE consortium: unlocking SLC transporters for drug discovery. Superti-Furga G, Lackner D, Wiedmer T, Ingles-Prieto A, Barbosa B, Girardi E, Goldmann U, Gurtl B, Klavins K, Klimek C, Lindinger S, Lineiro-Retes E, Muller AC, Onstein S, Redinger G, Reil D, Sedlyarov V, Wolf G, Crawford M, Everley R, ... Steppan CM. Nat Rev Drug Discov. 2020 Jul;19(7):429-430. doi: 10.1038/d41573-020-00056-6. PubMed 32265506.
Backbone
  Vector backbone: pDONR221
  Backbone manufacturer: ThermoFisher Scientific
  Backbone size w/o insert (bp): 2550
  Vector type: Mammalian Expression
Growth in bacteria
  Bacterial resistance: Kanamycin, 50 μg/mL
  Growth temperature: 37°C
  Growth strain: NEB Stable
  Copy number: High Copy
Gene/Insert
  Gene/Insert name: SLC23A3 (alt name: SVCT3, FLJ31168, Yspl1)
  Species: H. sapiens (human)
  Insert size (bp): 1833
  Entrez Gene: SLC23A3 (a.k.a. E2BP3, SVCT3, Yspl1)
  Cloning method: Gateway Cloning
  Sequencing primers: 5′ M13-fwd; 3′ M13-rev
Terms and licenses: Academic/Nonprofit Terms; Industry Terms
Depositor comments: This plasmid contains a STOP codon at the end of the codon-optimized ORF. For the version of this plasmid that does not contain a STOP codon, please see Addgene plasmid 132037 For more information on the full Resolute plasmid collection, please see www.addgene.org/depositor-collections/re-solute/. Please provide your feedback on this plasmid to the RESOLUTE consortium by filling out their RESOLUTE repository feedback form: https://forms.office.com/Pages/ResponsePage.aspx?id=0e05yklzmkS7rjFGQL4N7z4feCLQvEJAmVcOCM_u885UN1JJRko0Ukg4TVQwNTZLOUxPQVJWT1NHUCQlQCN0PWcu
How to cite: pDONR221-SLC23A3_STOP was a gift from RESOLUTE Consortium & Giulio Superti-Furga (Addgene plasmid # 161203 ; http://n2t.net/addgene:161203 ; RRID:Addgene_161203)
