>Addgene plasmid #161203 | pDONR221-SLC23A3_STOP | depositor partial sequence | sequence record 312341 | Codon-optimized ORF of SLC23A3
ATGTCCCGGTCTCCCCTGAACCCTTCCCAGCTGAGATCTGTGGGCAGCCAGGACGCACTGGCACCACTGC
CACCTCCAGCACCACAGAATCCCTCCACCCACTCTTGGGATCCACTGTGCGGAAGCCTGCCATGGGGACT
GTCCTGTCTGCTGGCCCTGCAGCACGTGCTGGTCATGGCCAGCCTGCTGTGCGTGTCCCACCTGCTGCTG
CTGTGCAGCCTGTCCCCAGGAGGACTGTCTTACAGCCCTTCCCAGCTGCTGGCCAGCTCCTTCTTTAGCT
GCGGCATGTCCACCATCCTGCAGACATGGATGGGATCCAGGCTGCCACTGGTGCAGGCACCTTCTCTGGA
GTTCCTGATCCCTGCCCTGGTGCTGACCTCCCAGAAGCTGCCTCGGGCCATCCAGACACCAGGCAACTCT
AGCCTGATGCTGCACCTGTGCAGAGGACCAAGCTGTCACGGACTGGGACACTGGAATACATCTCTGCAGG
AGGTGAGCGGAGCAGTGGTGGTGTCTGGACTGCTGCAGGGAATGATGGGACTGCTGGGAAGCCCTGGACA
CGTGTTTCCACACTGCGGACCTCTGGTGCTGGCACCAAGCCTGGTGGTGGCAGGACTGTCCGCCCACAGG
GAGGTGGCACAGTTCTGCTTTACCCACTGGGGACTGGCCCTGCTGGTCATCCTGCTGATGGTGGTGTGCT
CCCAGCACCTGGGCTCTTGCCAGTTCCACGTGTGCCCCTGGCGGAGAGCCTCTACATCCTCTACCCACAC
ACCACTGCCCGTGTTTAGGCTGCTGAGCGTGCTGATCCCAGTGGCCTGCGTGTGGATCGTGTCTGCCTTC
GTGGGCTTTAGCGTGATCCCACAGGAGCTGAGCGCCCCAACCAAGGCACCATGGATCTGGCTGCCTCACC
CAGGCGAGTGGAACTGGCCTCTGCTGACCCCACGCGCCCTGGCAGCAGGAATCTCCATGGCACTGGCAGC
ATCTACAAGCTCCCTGGGATGCTATGCACTGTGCGGCAGGCTGCTGCACCTGCCACCTCCACCCCCTCAC
GCATGCTCTAGGGGACTGAGCCTGGAGGGACTGGGATCTGTGCTGGCAGGCCTGCTGGGCAGCCCTATGG
GCACCGCCTCTAGCTTCCCAAACGTGGGCAAGGTCGGACTGATCCAGGCAGGATCCCAGCAGGTGGCACA
CCTGGTGGGCCTGCTGTGCGTGGGACTGGGACTGAGCCCAAGGCTGGCCCAGCTGCTGACCACAATCCCA
CTGCCTGTGGTGGGAGGCGTGCTGGGAGTGACACAGGCAGTGGTGCTGTCCGCCGGCTTCTCCTCTTTTT
ACCTGGCCGACATCGATAGCGGCAGAAATATCTTTATCGTGGGCTTCTCCATCTTTATGGCCCTGCTGCT
GCCAAGGTGGTTCAGGGAGGCACCCGTGCTGTTTTCCACCGGCTGGTCTCCACTGGACGTGCTGCTGCAC
TCCCTGCTGACACAGCCCATCTTCCTGGCCGGCCTGTCTGGCTTTCTGCTGGAGAACACCATCCCTGGAA
CACAGCTGGAGAGGGGACTGGGACAGGGACTGCCAAGCCCCTTCACCGCACAGGAGGCAAGGATGCCTCA
GAAGCCACGCGAGAAGGCCGCCCAGGTGTATCGCCTGCCTTTTCCAATCCAGAATCTGTGCCCCTGTATC
CCCCAGCCTCTGCACTGCCTGTGCCCACTGCCAGAGGACCCTGGCGATGAGGAGGGAGGAAGCTCCGAGC
CAGAGGAGATGGCAGATCTGCTGCCTGGAAGCGGAGAGCCTTGCCCAGAGTCTAGCAGGGAGGGCTTCAG
ATCCCAGAAGTAA
